>Addgene plasmid #51666 | pRSCgfp-hAIM2 | depositor full sequence | sequence record 329440 | pRSCgfp-hAIM2 sequence 8557 bps
GACGGATCGGGAGATCCNGTCGACCAATTCTCATGTTTGACAGCTTATCATCGCAGATCCGTATGGTGCA
CTCTCAGTACAATCTGCTCTGATGCCGCATAGTTAAGCCAGTATCTGCTCCCTGCTTGTGTGTTGGAGGT
CGCTGAGTAGTGCGCGAGCAAAATTTAAGCTACAACAAGGCAAGGCTTGACCGACAATTGCATGAAGAAT
CTGCTTAGGGTTAGGCGTTTTGCGCTGCTTCGCGATGTACGGGCCAGATATACGCGTATCTGAGGGGACT
AGGGTGTGTTTAGGCGAAAAGCGGGGCTTCGGTTGTACGCGGTTAGGAGTCCCCTCAGGATATAGTAGTT
TCGCTTTTGCATAGGGAGGGGGAAATGTAGTCTTATGCAATACTCTTGTAGTCTTGCAACATGGTAACGA
TGAGTTAGCAACATGCCTTACAAGGAGAGAAAAAGCACCGTGCATGCCGATTGGTGGAAGTAAGGTGGTA
CGATCGTGCCTTATTAGGAAGGCAACAGACGGGTCTGACATGGATTGGACGAACCACTGAATTCCGCATT
GCAGAGATATTGTATTTAAGTGCCTAGCTCGATACAATAAACGCCATTTGACCATTCACCACATTGGTGT
GCACCTCCAAGCTGGGTACCAGCTGCTAGGATCTCGAGCTCAAGCTTCGAATTCTGCAGTCGACGGTACC
GCGGGCCCGGGATCCACCGGTCGCCACCATGGTGAGCAAGGGCGAGGAGCTGTTCACCGGGGTGGTGCCC
ATCCTGGTCGAGCTGGACGGCGACGTAAACGGCCACAAGTTCAGCGTGTCCGGCGAGGGCGAGGGCGATG
CCACCTACGGCAAGCTGACCCTGAAGTTCATCTGCACCACCGGCAAGCTGCCCGTGCCCTGGCCCACCCT
CGTGACCACCCTGACCTACGGCGTGCAGTGCTTCAGCCGCTACCCCGACCACATGAAGCAGCACGACTTC
TTCAAGTCCGCCATGCCCGAAGGCTACGTCCAGGAGCGCACCATCTTCTTCAAGGACGACGGCAACTACA
AGACCCGCGCCGAGGTGAAGTTCGAGGGCGACACCCTGGTGAACCGCATCGAGCTGAAGGGCATCGACTT
CAAGGAGGACGGCAACATCCTGGGGCACAAGCTGGAGTACAACTACAACAGCCACAACGTCTATATCATG
GCCGACAAGCAGAAGAACGGCATCAAGGTGAACTTCAAGATCCGCCACAACATCGAGGACGGCAGCGTGC
AGCTCGCCGACCACTACCAGCAGAACACCCCCATCGGCGACGGCCCCGTGCTGCTGCCCGACAACCACTA
CCTGAGCACCCAGTCCGCCCTGAGCAAAGACCCCAACGAGAAGCGCGATCACATGGTCCTGCTGGAGTTC
GTGACCGCCGCCGGGATCACTCTCGGCATGGACGAGCTGTACAAGTAAAGCGGCCCTAGCGGCCGATCCA
GACATGATAAGATACATTGATGAGTTTGGACAAACCACAACTAGAATGCAGTGAAAAAAATGCTTTATTT
GTGAAATTTGTGATGCTATTGCTTTATTTGTAACCATTATAAGCTGCAATAAACAAGTTAACAACAACAA
TTGCATTCATTTTATGTTTCAGGTTCAGGGGGAGGTGTGGGAGGTTTTTTAAAGCAAGTAAAACCTCTAC
AAATGTGGTATGGCTGATTATGATCCGGCTGCCTCGCGCGTTTCGGTGATGACGGTGAAAACCTCTGACA
CATGCAGCTCCCGGAGACGGTCACAGCTTGTCTGTAAGCGGATGCCGGGAGCAGACAAGCCCGTCAGGGC
GCGTCAGCGGGTGTTGGCGGGTGTCGGGGCGCAGCCATGAGGTCGACNGGATCTCCCGATCCCCTATGGT
CGACTCTCAGTACAATCTGCTCTGATGCCGCATAGTTAAGCCAGTATCTGCTCCCTGCTTGTGTGTTGGA
GGTCGCTGAGTAGTGCGCGAGCAAAATTTAAGCTACAACAAGGCAAGGCTTGACCGACAATTGCATGAAG
AATCTGCTTAGGGTTAGGCGTTTTGCGCTGCTTCGCGATGTACGGGCCAGATATACGCGTTGACATTGAT
TATTGACTAGTTATTAATAGTAATCAATTACGGGGTCATTAGTTCATAGCCCATATATGGAGTTCCGCGT
TACATAACTTACGGTAAATGGCCCGCCTGGCTGACCGCCCAACGACCCCCGCCCATTGACGTCAATAATG
ACGTATGTTCCCATAGTAACGCCAATAGGGACTTTCCATTGACGTCAATGGGTGGACTATTTACGGTAAA
CTGCCCACTTGGCAGTACATCAAGTGTATCATATGCCAAGTACGCCCCCTATTGACGTCAATGACGGTAA
ATGGCCCGCCTGGCATTATGCCCAGTACATGACCTTATGGGACTTTCCTACTTGGCAGTACATCTACGTA
TTAGTCATCGCTATTACCATGGTGATGCGGTTTTGGCAGTACATCAATGGGCGTGGATAGCGGTTTGACT
CACGGGGATTTCCAAGTCTCCACCCCATTGACGTCAATGGGAGTTTGTTTTGGCACCAAAATCAACGGGA
CTTTCCAAAATGTCGTAACAACTCCGCCCCATTGACGCAAATGGGCGGTAGGCGTGTACGGTGGGAGGTC
TATATAAGCAGAGCTCTCTGGCTAACTAGAGAACCCACTGCTTACTGGCTTATCGAAATTAATACGACTC
ACTATAGGGAGACCCAAGCTAATTCTGCAGATGATCCATGGAGAGTAAATACAAGGAGATACTCTTGCTA
ACAGGCCTGGATAACATCACTGATGAGGAACTGGATAGGTTTAAGTTCTTTCTTTCAGACGAGTTTAATA
TTGCCACAGGCAAACTACATACTGCAAACAGAATACAAGTAGCTACCTTGATGATTCAAAATGCTGGGGC
GGTGTCTGCAGTGATGAAGACCATTCGTATTTTTCAGAAGTTGAATTATATGCTTTTGGCAAAACGTCTT
CAGGAGGAGAAGGAGAAAGTTGATAAGCAATACAAATCGGTAACAAAACCAAAGCCACTAAGTCAAGCTG
AAATGAGTCCTGCTGCATCTGCAGCCATCAGAAATGATGTCGCAAAGCAACGTGCTGCACCAAAAGTCTC
TCCTCATGTTAAGCCTGAACAGAAACAGATGGTGGCCCAGCAGGAATCTATCAGAGAAGGGTTTCAGAAG
CGCTGTTTGCCAGTTATGGTACTGAAAGCAAAGAAGCCCTTCACGTTTGAGACCCAAGAAGGCAAGCAGG
AGATGTTTCATGCTACAGTGGCTACAGAAAAGGAATTCTTCTTTGTAAAAGTTTTTAATACACTGCTGAA
AGATAAATTCATTCCAAAGAGAATAATTATAATAGCAAGATATTATCGGCACAGTGGTTTCTTAGAGGTA
AATAGCGCCTCACGTGTGTTAGATGCTGAATCTGACCAAAAGGTTAATGTCCCGCTGAACATTATCAGAA
AAGCTGGTGAAACCCCGAAGATCAACACGCTTCAAACTCAGCCCCTTGGAACAATTGTGAATGGTTTGTT
TGTAGTCCAGAAGGTAACAGAAAAGAAGAAAAACATATTATTTGACCTAAGTGACAACACTGGGAAAATG
GAAGTACTGGGGGTTAGAAACGAGGACACAATGAAATGTAAGGAAGGAGATAAGGTTCGACTTACATTCT
TCACACTGTCAAAAAATGGAGAAAAACTACAGCTGACATCTGGAGTTCATAGCACCATAAAGGTTATTAA
GGCCAAAAAAAAAACATAGAGAAGTAAAAAGGACCAATTCAAGCCAACTGGTCTAAGCAGCATTTAATTG
AAGAATATGTGATACAGCCTCTTCAATCAGATTGTAAGTTACCTGAAAGCTGCAGTTCACAGGCTCCTCT
CTCCACCAAATTAGGATAGAATAATTGCTGGATAAACAAATTCAGAATATCAACAGATGATCACAATAAA
CATCTGTTTCTCATTCAAAAAAAAAAAAAAAAAAAAAAAAAAAAAAGCGGCCGCTCTAGAGTATCCCTCG
AATCCATCACACTGGCGGCCGCTCGAGCATGCATCTAGAGGGCCCTATTCTATAGTGTCACCTAAATGCT
AGAGCTCGCTGATCAGCCTCGACTGTGCCTTCTAGTTGCCAGCCATCTGTTGTTTGCCCCTCCCCCGTGC
CTTCCTTGACCCTGGAAGGTGCCACTCCCACTGTCCTTTCCTAATAAAATGAGGAAATTGCATCGCATTG
TCTGAGTAGGTGTCATTCTATTCTGGGGGGTGGGGTGGGGCAGGACAGCAAGGGGGAGGATTGGGAAGAC
AATAGCAGGCATGCTGGGGATGCGGTGGGCTCTATGGCTTCTGAGGCGGAAAGAACCAGCTGGGGCTCTA
GGGGGTATCCCC
[124 nt withheld, positions 4423-4546]
C
[32 nt withheld, positions 4548-4579]
CA
[57 nt withheld, positions 4582-4638]
A
[49 nt withheld, positions 4640-4688]
CCTTTGACGTTGGAGTCCACGTTCTTT
[37 nt withheld, positions 4716-4752]
ACCCTATCTCGGTCTATTCTTTTGATTTATAAGGGATTTTGGGGATTTCGGCCTATTGGTTAAAAAATGA
GCTGATTTAACAAAAATTTAACGCGAATTAATTCTGTGGAATGTGTGTCAGTTAGGGTGTGGAAAGTCCC
CAGGCTCCCCAGGCAGGCAGAAGTATGCAAAGCATGCATCTCAATTAGTCAGCAACCAGGTGTGGAAAGT
CCCCAGGCTCCCCAGCAGGCAGAAGTATGCAAAGCATGCATCTCAATTAGTCAGCAACCATAGTCCCGCC
CCTAACTCCGCCCATCCCGCCCCTAACTCCGCCCAGTTCCGCCCATTCTCCGCCCCATGGCTGACTAATT
TTTTTTATTTATGCAGAGGCCGAGGCCGCCTCTGCCTCTGAGCTATTCCAGAAGTAGTGAGGAGGCTTTT
TTGGAGGCCTAGGCTTTTGCAAAAAGCTCCCGGGAGCTTGTATATCCATTTTCGGATCTGATCAAGAGAC
AGGATGAGGATCGTTTCGCATGATTGAACAAGATGGATTGCACGCAGGTTCTCCGGCCGCTTGGGTGGAG
AGGCTATTCGGCTATGACTGGGCACAACAGACAATCGGCTGCTCTGATGCCGCCGTGTTCCGGCTGTCAG
CGCAGGGGCGCCCGGTTCTTTTTGTCAAGACCGACCTGTCCGGTGCCCTGAATGAACTGCAGGACGAGGC
AGCGCGGCTATCGTGGCTGGCCACGACGGGCGTTCCTTGCGCAGCTGTGCTCGACGTTGTCACTGAAGCG
GGAAGGGACTGGCTGCTATTGGGCGAAGTGCCGGGGCAGGATCTCCTGTCATCTCACCTTGCTCCTGCCG
AGAAAGTATCCATCATGGCTGATGCAATGCGGCGGCTGCATACGCTTGATCCGGCTACCTGCCCATTCGA
CCACCAAGCGAAACATCGCATCGAGCGAGCACGTACTCGGATGGAAGCCGGTCTTGTCGATCAGGATGAT
CTGGACGAAGAGCATCAGGGGCTCGCGCCAGCCGAACTGTTCGCCAGGCTCAAGGCGCGCATGCCCGACG
GCGAGGATCTCGTCGTGACCCATGGCGATGCCTGCTTGCCGAATATCATGGTGGAAAATGGCCGCTTTTC
TGGATTCATCGACTGTGGCCGGCTGGGTGTGGCGGACCGCTATCAGGACATAGCGTTGGCTACCCGTGAT
ATTGCTGAAGAGCTTGGCGGCGAATGGGCTGACCGCTTCCTCGTGCTTTACGGTATCGCCGCTCCCGATT
CGCAGCGCATCGCCTTCTATCGCCTTCTTGACGAGTTCTTCTGAGCGGGACTCTGGGGTTCGAAATGACC
GACCAAGCGACGCCCAACCTGCCATCACGAGATTTCGATTCCACCGCCGCCTTCTATGAAAGGTTGGGCT
TCGGAATCGTTTTCCGGGACGCCGGCTGGATGATCCTCCAGCGCGGGGATCTCATGCTGGAGTTCTTCGC
CCACCCCAACTTGTTTATTGCAGCTTATAATGGTTACAAATAAAGCAATAGCATCACAAATTTCACAAAT
AAAGCATTTTTTTCACTGCATTCTAGTTGTGGTTTGTCCAAACTCATCAATGTATCTTATCATGTCTGTA
TACCGTCGACCTCTAGCTAGAGCTTGGCGTAATCATGGTCATAGCTGTTTCCTGTGTGAAATTGTTATCC
GCTCACAATTCCACACAACATACGAGCCGGAAGCATAAAGTGTAAAGCCTGGGGTGCCTAATGAGTGAGC
TAACTCACATTAATTGCGTTGCGCTCACTGCCCGCTTTCCAGTCGGGAAACCTGTCGTGCCAGCTGCATT
AATGAATCGGCCAACGCGCGGGGAGAGGCGGTTTGCGTATTGGGCGCTCTTCCGCTTCCTCGCTCACTGA
CTCGCTGCGCTCGGTCGTTCGGCTGCGGCGAGCGGTATCAGCTCACTCAAAGGCGGTAATACGGTTATCC
ACAGAATCAGGGGATAACGCAGGAAAGAACATGTGAGCAAAAGGCCAGCAAAAGGCCAGGAACCGTAAAA
AGGCCGCGTTGCTGGCGTTTTTCCATAGGCTCCGCCCCCCTGACGAGCATCACAAAAATCGACGCTCAAG
TCAGAGGTGGCGAAACCCGACAGGACTATAAAGATACCAGGCGTTTCCCCCTGGAAGCTCCCTCGTGCGC
TCTCCTGTTCCGACCCTGCCGCTTACCGGATACCTGTCCGCCTTTCTCCCTTCGGGAAGCGTGGCGCTTT
CTCAATGCTCACGCTGTAGGTATCTCAGTTCGGTGTAGGTCGTTCGCTCCAAGCTGGGCTGTGTGCACGA
ACCCCCCGTTCAGCCCGACCGCTGCGCCTTATCCGGTAACTATCGTCTTGAGTCCAACCCGGTAAGACAC
GACTTATCGCCACTGGCAGCAGCCACTGGTAACAGGATTAGCAGAGCGAGGTATGTAGGCGGTGCTACAG
AGTTCTTGAAGTGGTGGCCTAACTACGGCTACACTAGAAGGACAGTATTTGGTATCTGCGCTCTGCTGAA
GCCAGTTACCTTCGGAAAAAGAGTTGGTAGCTCTTGATCCGGCAAACAAACCACCGCTGGTAGCGGTGGT
TTTTTTGTTTGCAAGCAGCAGATTACGCGCAGAAAAAAAGGATCTCAAGAAGATCCTTTGATCTTTTCTA
CGGGGTCTGACGCTCAGTGGAACGAAAACTCACGTTAAGGGATTTTGGTCATGAGATTATCAAAAAGGAT
CTTCACCTAGATCCTTTTAAATTAAAAATGAAGTTTTAAATCAATCTAAAGTATATATGAGTAAACTTGG
TCTGACAGTTACCAATGCTTAATCAGTGAGGCACCTATCTCAGCGATCTGTCTATTTCGTTCATCCATAG
TTGCCTGACTCCCCGTCGTGTAGATAACTACGATACGGGAGGGCTTACCATCTGGCCCCAGTGCTGCAAT
GATACCGCGAGACCCACGCTCACCGGCTCCAGATTTATCAGCAATAAACCAGCCAGCCGGAAGGGCCGAG
CGCAGAAGTGGTCCTGCAACTTTATCCGCCTCCATCCAGTCTATTAATTGTTGCCGGGAAGCTAGAGTAA
GTAGTTCGCCAGTTAATAGTTTGCGCAACGTTGTTGCCATTGCTACAGGCATCGTGGTGTCACGCTCGTC
GTTTGGTATGGCTTCATTCAGCTCCGGTTCCCAACGATCAAGGCGAGTTACATGATCCCCCATGTTGTGC
AAAAAAGCGGTTAGCTCCTTCGGTCCTCCGATCGTTGTCAGAAGTAAGTTGGCCGCAGTGTTATCACTCA
TGGTTATGGCAGCACTGCATAATTCTCTTACTGTCATGCCATCCGTAAGATGCTTTTCTGTGACTGGTGA
GTACTCAACCAAGTCATTCTGAGAATAGTGTATGCGGCGACCGAGTTGCTCTTGCCCGGCGTCAATACGG
GATAATACCGCGCCACATAGCAGAACTTTAAAAGTGCTCATCATTGGAAAACGTTCTTCGGGGCGAAAAC
TCTCAAGGATCTTACCGCTGTTGAGATCCAGTTCGATGTAACCCACTCGTGCACCCAACTGATCTTCAGC
ATCTTTTACTTTCACCAGCGTTTCTGGGTGAGCAAAAACAGGAAGGCAAAATGCCGCAAAAAAGGGAATA
AGGGCGACACGGAAATGTTGAATACTCATACTCTTCCTTTTTCAATATTATTGAAGCATTTATCAGGGTT
ATTGTCTCATGAGCGGATACATATTTGAATGTATTTAGAAAAATAAACAAATAGGGGTTCCGCGCACATT
TCCCCGAAAAGTGCCACCTGACGTC
Features (pLannotate 1.2.2; 30 found; start..end, strand, type, name):
     37..53      +  promoter       tet promoter (fragment): E. coli promoter for tetracycline efflux protein gene
     62..114     -  misc_feature   bom (fragment): basis of mobility region from pBR322
    245..338     +  ncRNA          Retro dr1: Accession: RF00214 - Retrovirus direct repeat 1 (dr1)
    374..635     +  promoter       RSV promoter: Rous sarcoma virus enhancer/promoter
    663..715     +  misc_feature   MCS: multiple cloning site
    729..1448    +  CDS            EGFP: the original enhanced GFP (Yang et al., 1996) mammalian codon-optimized
   1465..1599    -  polyA_signal   SV40 poly(A) signal: SV40 polyadenylation signal
   1622..1705    -  CDS            large T antigen (fragment): large T antigen from SV40 (simian virus 40)
   1708..1748    +  CDS            rop (fragment): Rop protein, which maintains plasmids at low copy number; rop
   1893..1937    -  misc_feature   bom (fragment): basis of mobility region from pBR322
   2092..2471    +  enhancer       CMV enhancer: human cytomegalovirus immediate early enhancer
   2472..2675    +  promoter       CMV promoter: human cytomegalovirus (CMV) immediate early promoter
   2671..2704    +  LTR            5' LTR (truncated) (fragment): truncated 5' long terminal repeat (LTR) from HIV-1
   2720..2738    +  promoter       T7 promoter: promoter for bacteriophage T7 RNA polymerase
   2768..3796    +  CDS            AIM2: AIM2_HUMAN - Experimental evidence at protein level: Swiss-Prot protein existence level 1. Involved in innate immune response by recognizing cytosolic double-stranded DNA and inducing caspase-1-activating inflammasome formation in macrophages. Upon binding to DNA is thought to undergo oligomerization and to associate with PYCARD initiating the recruitment of caspase-1 precusrsor and processing of interleukin-1 beta and interleukin-18. Detects cytosolic dsDNA of viral and bacterial origin in a non-sequence-specific manner. Can also trigger PYCARD-dependent, caspase-1-independent cell death that
   4109..4127    -  promoter       SP6 promoter: promoter for bacteriophage SP6 RNA polymerase
   4153..4377    +  polyA_signal   bGH poly(A) signal: bovine growth hormone polyadenylation signal
   4381..4402    +  promoter       SV40 promoter (fragment): SV40 enhancer and early promoter
   4423..4851    +  rep_origin     f1 ori (sequence partly withheld): f1 bacteriophage origin of replication; arrow indicates direction of (+) strand synthesis
   4865..5195    +  promoter       SV40 promoter: SV40 enhancer and early promoter
   5262..6053    +  CDS            neo: KKA2_KLEPN - Also known as kan, nptII. Experimental evidence at protein level: Swiss-Prot protein existence level 1. Resistance to kanamycin, neomycin, paromomycin, ribostamycin, butirosin and gentamicin B. From Klebsiella pneumoniae.
   6077..6235    +  CDS            ble (fragment): BLE_KLEPN - Experimental evidence at protein level: Swiss-Prot protein existence level 1. Binding protein with a strong affinity to the bleomycin family of antibiotics. Binds to CL990; an antimitotic-antibiotic compound. From Klebsiella pneumoniae.
   6230..6351    +  polyA_signal   SV40 poly(A) signal: SV40 polyadenylation signal
   6424..6440    -  protein_bind   lac operator: The lac repressor binds to the lac operator to inhibit transcription in E. coli. This inhibition can be relieved by adding lactose or isopropyl-β-D-thiogalactopyranoside (IPTG). lac repressor encoded by lacI
   6448..6478    -  promoter       lac promoter: promoter for the E. coli lac operon
   6493..6514    -  protein_bind   CAP binding site: CAP binding activates transcription in the presence of cAMP. E. coli catabolite activator protein
   6527..6619    -  CDS            lacI (fragment): lac repressor; lacI; The lac repressor binds to the lac operator to inhibit transcription in E. coli. This inhibition can be relieved by adding lactose or isopropyl-β-D-thiogalactopyranoside (IPTG).
   6802..7390    -  rep_origin     ori: high-copy-number ColE1/pMB1/pBR322/pUC origin of replication
   7561..8421    -  CDS            AmpR: β-lactamase; bla; confers resistance to ampicillin, carbenicillin, and related antibiotics
   8422..8526    -  promoter       AmpR promoter: bla
