[The description below was written by a language model from this plasmid's Addgene catalogue record and pLannotate feature annotations shown in this document.]
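Description:
pRSCgfp-hAIM2 is a mammalian expression plasmid built on pRSC, a dual-cassette backbone with two separate cloning sites that allow two foreign genes to be expressed from independent promoters. It is propagated in E. coli through a high-copy ColE1/pUC-type origin with ampicillin selection (AmpR with its own bla promoter), and it also carries an f1 phage origin. For selection in mammalian cells, an SV40 enhancer/early promoter drives a neomycin phosphotransferase gene followed by an SV40 poly(A) signal, conferring G418 resistance. The catalogue lists a total size of 8,485 bp, whereas the depositor's full sequence used for annotation is 8,557 nt. This is a small discrepancy that the record does not explain.

The payload consists of two transcription units in the same orientation. In the first, the Rous sarcoma virus enhancer/promoter drives EGFP, with an SV40 polyadenylation signal annotated just downstream. In the second, the human cytomegalovirus immediate-early enhancer and promoter drive the human AIM2 coding sequence, terminated by the bovine growth hormone poly(A) signal. T7 and SP6 phage promoters flank the AIM2 insert and serve as sequencing primer sites. No epitope tag on AIM2 is annotated. Several short annotated fragments (bom, rop, lacI, large T antigen, ble, HIV-1 LTR) appear to be backbone remnants or partial matches rather than functional elements.

AIM2 is a cytosolic double-stranded DNA sensor that assembles a caspase-1-activating inflammasome via the adaptor PYCARD. Because GFP is expressed from the same plasmid but as a separate protein, transfected cells can be identified by fluorescence while untagged AIM2 is produced. This suits studies of inflammasome activation and cell death in response to cytoplasmic DNA.
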