Addgene plasmid #51666: pRSCgfp-hAIM2
Purpose: Express GFP and hAIM2 in mammalian cells
Depositing lab: Emad Alnemri. Depositing organization: Thomas Jefferson University. Publication: AIM2 activates the inflammasome and cell death in response to cytoplasmic DNA. Fernandes-Alnemri T, Yu JW, Datta P, Wu J, Alnemri ES. Nature. 2009 Mar 26;458(7237):509-13. doi: 10.1038/nature07710. Epub 2009 Jan 21. PubMed 19158676.
Backbone
  Vector backbone: pRSC
  Backbone manufacturer: Unknown
  Backbone size w/o insert (bp): 6470
  Total vector size (bp): 8485
  Modifications to backbone: The vector backbone was created by T.C. Tsang et al (Tsang TC, Harris DT, Akporiaye ET, Chu RS, Brailey J, Liu F, Vasanwala FH, Schluter SF, Hersh EM. Mammalian Expression Vector with Two Multiple Cloning Sites for Expression of Two Foreign Genes. Bio Techniques 22, 68, 1997.
  Vector type: Mammalian Expression
  Selectable markers: Neomycin (select with G418)
Growth in bacteria
  Bacterial resistance: Ampicillin, 100 μg/mL
  Growth temperature: 37°C
  Growth strain: DH5alpha
  Copy number: Unknown
Gene/Insert 1
  Gene/Insert name: AIM2
  Species: H. sapiens (human)
  Insert size (bp): 1032
  Entrez Gene: AIM2 (a.k.a. PYHIN4)
  Promoter: CMV
  Cloning method: Unknown
  Sequencing primers: 5′ T7; 3′ SP6
Gene/Insert 2
  Gene/Insert name: GFP (alt name: EGFP)
  Species: unknown
  Insert size (bp): 720
  GenBank ID: unknown
  Promoter: RSV
  Cloning method: Unknown
  Sequencing primers: 5′ unknown; 3′ unknown
Terms and licenses: Academic/Nonprofit Terms; Industry Terms: Not Available to Industry
How to cite: pRSCgfp-hAIM2 was a gift from Emad Alnemri (Addgene plasmid # 51666 ; http://n2t.net/addgene:51666 ; RRID:Addgene_51666)
