>Addgene plasmid #51666 | pRSCgfp-hAIM2 | addgene partial sequence | sequence record 80857 | pREP-F 5'-GCTCGATACAATAAACGCC-3'
AGCTGGGTACCAGCTGCTAGGATCTCGAGCTCAAGCTTCGAATTCTGCAGTCGACGGTACCGCGGGCCCG
GGATCCACCGGTCGCCACCATGGTGAGCAAGGGCGAGGAGCTGTTCACCGGGGTGGTGCCCATCCTGGTC
GAGCTGGACGGCGACGTAAACGGCCACAAGTTCAGCGTGTCCGGCGAGGGCGAGGGCGATGCCACCTACG
GCAAGCTGACCCTGAAGTTCATCTGCACCACCGGCAAGCTGCCCGTGCCCTGGCCCACCCTCGTGACCAC
CCTGACCTACGGCGTGCAGTGCTTCAGCCGCTACCCCGACCACATGAAGCAGCACGACTTCTTCAAGTCC
GCCATGCCCGAAGGCTACGTCCAGGAGCGCACCATCTTCTTCAAGGACGACGGCAACTACAAGACCCGCG
CCGAGGTGAAGTTCGAGGGCGACACCCTGGTGAACCGCATCGAGCTGAAGGGCATCGACTTCAAGGAGGA
CGGCAACATCCTGGGGCACAAGCTGGAGTACAACTACAACAGCCACAACGTCTATATCATGGCCGACAAG
CAGAAGAACGGCATCAAGGTGAACTTCAAGATCCGCCACAACATCGAGGACGGCAGCGTGCAGCTCGCCG
ACCACTACCAGCAGAACACCCCCATCGGCGACGGCCCCGTGCTGCTGCCCGACAACCACTACCTGAGCAC
CCAGTCCGCCCTGAGCAAAGACCCCAACGAGAAGCGCGATCACATGGTCCTGCTGGAGTTCGTGACCGCC
GCCGGGATCACTCTCGGCATGGACGAGCTGTACAAGTAAAGCGGCCCTAGCGGCCGATCCAGACATGATA
AGATACATTGATGAGTTTGGACAAACCACAACTAGAATGCAGTGAAAAAAATGCTTTATTTGTGAAATTT
GTGATGCTATTGCTTTATTTGTAACCATTATAAGCTGCAATAAACAAGTTAACAACAACAATTGCATTCA
TTTTATGTTTC
