>Addgene plasmid #51666 | pRSCgfp-hAIM2 | addgene partial sequence | sequence record 80964 | CMV-F 5'-CGCAAATGGGCGGTAGGCGTG-3'
ACTAGAGAACCCACTGCTTACTGGCTTATCGAAATTAATACGACTCACTATAGGGAGACCCAAGCTAATT
CTGCAGATGATCCATGGAGAGTAAATACAAGGAGATACTCTTGCTAACAGGCCTGGATAACATCACTGAT
GAGGAACTGGATAGGTTTAAGTTCTTTCTTTCAGACGAGTTTAATATTGCCACAGGCAAACTACATACTG
CAAACAGAATACAAGTAGCTACCTTGATGATTCAAAATGCTGGGGCGGTGTCTGCAGTGATGAAGACCAT
TCGTATTTTTCAGAAGTTGAATTATATGCTTTTGGCAAAACGTCTTCAGGAGGAGAAGGAGAAAGTTGAT
AAGCAATACAAATCGGTAACAAAACCAAAGCCACTAAGTCAAGCTGAAATGAGTCCTGCTGCATCTGCAG
CCATCAGAAATGATGTCGCAAAGCAACGTGCTGCACCAAAAGTCTCTCCTCATGTTAAGCCTGAACAGAA
ACAGATGGTGGCCCAGCAGGAATCTATCAGAGAAGGGTTTCAGAAGCGCTGTTTGCCAGTTATGGTACTG
AAAGCAAAGAAGCCCTTCACGTTTGAGACCCAAGAAGGCAAGCAGGAGATGTTTCATGCTACAGTGGCTA
CAGAAAAGGAATTCTTCTTTGTAAAAGTTTTTAATACACTGCTGAAAGATAAATTCATTCCAAAGAGAAT
AATTATAATAGCAAGATATTATCGGCACAGTGGTTTCTTAGAGGTAAATAGCGCCTCACGTGTGTTAGAT
GCTGAATCTGACCAAAAGGTTAATGTCCCGCTGAACATTATCAGAAAAGCTGGTGAAACCCCGAAGATCA
ACACGCTTCAAACTCAGCCCCTTGGAACAATTGTGAATGGTTTGTTTGTAGTCCAGAAGGTAACAGAAAA
GAAGAAAAACATATTATTTGACCTAAGTGACAACACTGGG
